Addgene plasmid #249133: pSA072 Cas9-HBB_IVS2-BFP
Purpose: Overexpression of SpCas9-BFP with HBB IVS2 intron after Cas9 coding sequence and blasticidin resistance gene. Contains Cp36 recombination site.
Depositing lab: Michael Bassik. Depositing organization: Stanford University. Publication: Reduced Cas9 transgene silencing by incorporation of intron sequences. Arana S, Du PP, Vaughan-Jackson A, Enright N, Spees K, Valbuena R, Garcia CA, Nguyen T, Venida A, Seczynska M, Bintu L, Lehner PJ, Prolo LM, Bassik MC. Nat Commun. 2025 Nov 27;16(1):10656. doi: 10.1038/s41467-025-65669-0. PubMed 41309578.
Backbone
  Vector backbone: pPD008
  Vector type: Mammalian Expression, CRISPR ; Cp36 donor DNA
  Selectable markers: Blasticidin
Growth in bacteria
  Bacterial resistance: Ampicillin, 100 μg/mL
  Growth temperature: 30°C
  Growth strain: NEB Stable
  Copy number: High Copy
Gene/Insert
  Gene/Insert name: Cas9-HBB_IVS2-TagBFP
  Species: H. sapiens (human); S. pyogenes Cas9, synthetic
  Mutation: HBB IVS2 intron
  Entrez Gene: HBB (a.k.a. CD113t-C, ECYT6, beta-globin)
  Promoter: EF1a
  Cloning method: Gibson Cloning
Terms and licenses: Academic/Nonprofit Terms; Industry Terms: Not Available to Industry
How to cite: pSA072 Cas9-HBB_IVS2-BFP was a gift from Michael Bassik (Addgene plasmid # 249133 ; http://n2t.net/addgene:249133 ; RRID:Addgene_249133)
