[The description below was written by a language model from this plasmid's Addgene catalogue record and pLannotate feature annotations shown in this document.]
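Description:
pSA072 Cas9-HBB_IVS2-BFP is a 12.6 kb mammalian expression and CRISPR plasmid built on the pPD008 backbone. It is catalogued as donor DNA for Cp36-mediated recombination, so it is meant to be integrated into the genome of mammalian cells rather than packaged into virus. The Cp36 site named in the record is not picked up in the feature table, so its position cannot be given. In bacteria the plasmid replicates from a high-copy ColE1/pUC-type origin and is selected with ampicillin through a full-length AmpR gene. A short additional β-lactamase fragment also appears in the annotation.

The main payload is an EF-1α promoter driving Streptococcus pyogenes Cas9, followed by the second intron of human β-globin (HBB IVS2) and then TagBFP, with an SV40 polyadenylation signal annotated just downstream. The intron is detected as two β-globin intron fragments lying between the Cas9 and TagBFP coding regions, consistent with its stated placement after the Cas9 coding sequence. Splicing should remove it to give a transcript encoding the Cas9-BFP product, so blue fluorescence reports on Cas9 expression. A separate cassette uses the human ubiquitin C promoter to express blasticidin S deaminase with a synthetic poly(A) signal, allowing blasticidin selection of cells carrying the construct. Short β-globin insulator elements, together with T7 and rrnG terminators and an extra synthetic poly(A) signal, flank the Cas9 unit and probably shield it from neighbouring transcription and chromatin effects.

According to the record, the plasmid is for overexpression of SpCas9-BFP. It comes from work testing whether adding intron sequences reduces silencing of Cas9 transgenes.
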