Features (pLannotate 1.2.2; 20 found; start..end, strand, type, name):
    172..236     -  CDS            bla(M) (fragment): β-lactamase lacking the signal sequence; bla(M); allows cytosolic expression of β-lactamase
    500..1709    +  promoter       UbC promoter: human ubiquitin C promoter
   1713..2111    +  CDS            BSD: blasticidin S deaminase; Aspergillus terreus BSD; confers resistance to blasticidin
   2138..2186    +  polyA_signal   poly(A) signal: synthetic polyadenylation signal
   2452..3312    +  CDS            AmpR: β-lactamase; bla; confers resistance to ampicillin, carbenicillin, and related antibiotics
   3325..3461    +  terminator     rrnG terminator: transcription terminator from the E. coli ribosomal RNA rrnG operon (Albrechtsen et al., 1991)
   3613..3684    +  misc_feature   5' β-globin insulator: insulator upstream of the human β-globin locus (Farrell et al., 2002)
   3689..3735    -  terminator     T7 terminator: transcription terminator for bacteriophage T7 RNA polymerase
   3753..3801    -  polyA_signal   poly(A) signal: synthetic polyadenylation signal
   3942..5120    +  promoter       EF-1α promoter: strong constitutive promoter for human elongation factor EF-1α
   5368..9471    +  CDS            cas9: CAS9_STRP1 - Also known as csn1 From Streptococcus pyogenes serotype M1.
   9602..9690    +  intron         β-globin intron (fragment): internally truncated intron from human β-globin
  10060..10451   +  intron         β-globin intron (fragment): internally truncated intron from human β-globin
  10457..11154   +  CDS            TagBFP (fragment): monomeric blue fluorescent protein mammalian codon-optimized
  11207..11328   -  polyA_signal   SV40 poly(A) signal: SV40 polyadenylation signal
  11351..11420   -  CDS            large T antigen (fragment): large T antigen from SV40 (simian virus 40)
  11443..11489   +  terminator     T7 terminator: transcription terminator for bacteriophage T7 RNA polymerase
  11519..11655   +  terminator     rrnG terminator: transcription terminator from the E. coli ribosomal RNA rrnG operon (Albrechtsen et al., 1991)
  11700..11771   +  misc_feature   3' β-globin insulator: insulator downstream of the human β-globin locus (Farrell et al., 2002)
  11997..12585   -  rep_origin     ori: high-copy-number ColE1/pMB1/pBR322/pUC origin of replication
>Addgene plasmid #249133 | pSA072 Cas9-HBB_IVS2-BFP | addgene full sequence | sequence record 496443 | Addgene NGS Result
GAAGATCCTTTGATCTTTTCTACGGGGTCTGACGCTCAGTGGAACGAAAACTCACGTTAAGGGATTTTGG
TCATGAGATTATCAAAAAGGATCTTCACCTAGATCCTTTTAAATTAAAAATGAAGTTTTAAATCAATCTA
AAGTATATATGAGTAAACTTGGTCTGACAGTTACCAATGCTTAATCAGTGAGGCACCTATCTCAGCGATC
TGTCTATTTCGTTCATCCATAGTTGCATTTAAATTTCCGAACTCTCCAAGGCCCTCGTCGGAAAATCTTC
AAACCTTTCGTCCGATCCATCTTGCAGGCTACCTCTCGAACGAACTATCGCAAGTCTCTTGGCCGGCCTT
GCGCCTTGGCTATTGCTTGGCAGCGCCTATCGCCAGGTATTACTCCAATCCCGAATATCCGAGATCGGGA
TCACCCGAGAGAAGTTCAACCTACATCCTCAATCCCGATCTATCCGAGATCCGAGGAATATCGAAATCGG
GGCGCGCCTGGCCTCCGCGCCGGGTTTTGGCGCCTCCCGCGGGCGCCCCCCTCGTCACGGCGAGCGCTGC
CACGTCAGACGAAGGGCGCAGGAGCGTCCTGATCCTTCCGCCCGGACGCTCAGGACAGCGGCCCGCTGCT
CATAAGACTCGGCCTTAGAACCCCAGTATCAGCAGAAGGACATTTTAGGACGGGACTTGGGTGACTCTAG
GGCACTGGTTTTCTTTCCAGAGAGCGGAACAGGCGAGGAAAAGTAGTCCCTTCTCGGCGATTCTGCGGAG
GGATCTCCGTGGGGCGGTGAACGCCGATGATTATATAAGGACGCGCCGGGTGTGGCACAGCTAGTTCCGT
CGCAGCCGGGATTTGGGTCGCGGTTCTTGTTTGTGGATCGCTGTGATCGTCACTTGGTGAGTAGCGGGCT
GCTGGGCTGGCCGGGGCTTTCGTGGCCGCCGGGCCGCTCGGTGGGACGGAAGCGTGTGGAGAGACCGCCA
AGGGCTGTAGTCTGGGTCCGCGAGCAAGGTTGCCCTGAACTGGGGGTTGGGGGGAGCGCAGCAAAATGGC
GGCTGTTCCCGAGTCTTGAATGGAAGACGCTTGTGAGGCGGGCTGTGAGGTCGTTGAAACAAGGTGGGGG
GCATGGTGGGCGGCAAGAACCCAAGGTCTTGAGCCCTTCGCTAATGCGGGAAAGCTCTTATTCGGGTGAG
ATGGGCTGGGCACCATCTGGGGACCCTGACGTGAAGTTTGTCACTGACTGGAGAACTCGGTTTGTCGTCT
GTTGCGGGGGCGGCAGTTATGGCGGTGCCGTTGGGCAGTGCACCCGTACCTTTGGGAGCGCGCGCCCTCG
TCGTGTCGTGACGTCACCCGTTCTGTTGGCTTATAATGCAGGGTGGGGCCACCTGCCGGTAGGTGTGCGG
TAGGCTTTTCTCCGTCGCAGGACGCAGGGTTCGGGCCTAGGGTAGGCTCTCCTGAATCGACAGGCGCCGG
ACCTCTGGTGAGGGGAGGGATAAGTGAGGCGTCAGTTTCTTTGGTCGGTTTTATGTACCTATCTTCTTAA
GTAGCTGAAGCTCCGGTTTTGAACTATGCGCTCGGGGTTGGCGAGTGTGTTTTGTGAAGTTTTTTAGGCA
CCTTTTGAAATGTAATCATTTGGGTCAATATGTAATTTTCAGTGTTAGACTTGTAAATTGTCCGCTAAAT
TCTGGCCGTTTTTGGCTTTTTTGTTAGACAACATGGCCAAGCCTTTGTCTCAAGAAGAATCCACCCTCAT
TGAAAGAGCAACGGCTACAATCAACAGCATCCCCATCTCTGAAGACTACAGCGTCGCCAGCGCAGCTCTC
TCTAGCGACGGCCGCATCTTCACTGGTGTCAATGTATATCATTTTACTGGGGGACCTTGTGCAGAACTCG
TGGTGCTGGGCACTGCTGCTGCTGCGGCAGCTGGCAACCTGACTTGTATCGTCGCGATCGGAAATGAGAA
CAGGGGCATCTTGAGCCCCTGCGGACGGTGCCGACAGGTGCTTCTCGATCTGCATCCTGGGATCAAAGCC
ATAGTGAAGGACAGTGATGGACAGCCGACGGCAGTTGGGATTCGTGAATTGCTGCCCTCTGGTTATGTGT
GGGAGGGCTAAGCTAGTATGTAAGCCTAGTCTTAGATAATAAAATCGCTATCCATCGAAGATGGATGTGT
GTTGGTTTTTTGTGTGTGTAACGCTAGGCGCGCCTGGTGTACCGAGAACGATCCTCTCAGTGCGAGTCTC
GACGATCCATATCGTTGCTTGGCAGTCAGCCAGTCGGAATCCAGCTTGGGACCCAGGAAGTCCAATCGTC
AGATATTGTACTCAAGCCTGGTCACGGCAGCGTACCGATCTGTTTAAACCTAGATATTGATAGTCTGATC
GGTCAACGTATAATCGAGTCCTAGCTTTTGCAAACATCTATCAAGAGACAGGATCAGCAGGAGGCTTTCG
CATGAGTATTCAACATTTCCGTGTCGCCCTTATTCCCTTTTTTGCGGCATTTTGCCTTCCTGTTTTTGCT
CACCCAGAAACGCTGGTGAAAGTAAAAGATGCTGAAGATCAGTTGGGTGCGCGAGTGGGTTACATCGAAC
TGGATCTCAACAGCGGTAAGATCCTTGAGAGTTTTCGCCCCGAAGAACGCTTTCCAATGATGAGCACTTT
TAAAGTTCTGCTATGTGGCGCGGTATTATCCCGTATTGACGCCGGGCAAGAGCAACTCGGTCGCCGCATA
CACTATTCTCAGAATGACTTGGTTGAGTATTCACCAGTCACAGAAAAGCATCTTACGGATGGCATGACAG
TAAGAGAATTATGCAGTGCTGCCATAACCATGAGTGATAACACTGCGGCCAACTTACTTCTGACAACGAT
TGGAGGACCGAAGGAGCTAACCGCTTTTTTGCACAACATGGGGGATCATGTAACTCGCCTTGATCGTTGG
GAACCGGAGCTGAATGAAGCCATACCAAACGACGAGCGTGACACCACGATGCCTGTAGCAATGGCAACAA
CCTTGCGTAAACTATTAACTGGCGAACTACTTACTCTAGCTTCCCGGCAACAGTTGATAGACTGGATGGA
GGCGGATAAAGTTGCAGGACCACTTCTGCGCTCGGCCCTTCCGGCTGGCTGGTTTATTGCTGATAAATCT
GGAGCCGGTGAGCGTGGGTCTCGCGGTATCATTGCAGCACTGGGGCCAGATGGTAAGCCCTCCCGTATCG
TAGTTATCTACACGACGGGGAGTCAGGCAACTATGGATGAACGAAATAGACAGATCGCTGAGATAGGTGC
CTCACTGATTAAGCATTGGTAACCGATTCTAGGTGCATTGGCGCAGAAAAAAATGCCTGATGCGACGCTG
CGCGTCTTATACTCCCACATATGCCAGATTCAGCAACGGATACGGCTTCCCCAACTTGCCCACTTCCATA
CGTGTCCTCCTTACCAGAAATTTATCCTTAAGATCCCGAATCGTTTAAACTCGACTCTGGCTCTATCGAA
TCTCCGTCGTTTCGAGCTTACGCGAACAGCCGTGGCGCTCATTTGCTCGTCGGGCATCGAATCTCGTCAG
CTATCGTCAGCTTACCTTTTTGGCAGCGATCGCGGCTCCCGACATCTTGGACCATTAGCTCCACAGGTAT
CTTCTTCCCTCTAGTGGTCATAACAGCAGCTTCAGCTACCTCTCAATTCAAAAAACCCCTCAAGACCCGT
TTAGAGGCCCCAAGGGGTTATGCTATCAATCGTTGCGTTACACACACAAAAAACCAACACACATCCATCT
TCGATGGATAGCGATTTTATTATCTAACTGCTGATCGAGTGTAGCCCTTAACCGCTTTTGAATGTCCGTC
TTAGTTAATCCCTAATTGAACGCTCCAAAAGGTGACTTCCAATAGGGATTTATTCCTTTTAAAATTAACG
GCATAATCGTAGATCTCGTGAGGCTCCGGTGCCCGTCAGTGGGCAGAGCGCACATCGCCCACAGTCCCCG
AGAAGTTGGGGGGAGGGGTCGGCAATTGAACCGGTGCCTAGAGAAGGTGGCGCGGGGTAAACTGGGAAAG
TGATGTCGTGTACTGGCTCCGCCTTTTTCCCGAGGGTGGGGGAGAACCGTATATAAGTGCACTAGTCGCC
GTGAACGTTCTTTTTCGCAACGGGTTTGCCGCCAGAACACAGGTAAGTGCCGTGTGTGGTTCCCGCGGGC
CTGGCCTCTTTACGGGTTATGGCCCTTGCGTGCCTTGAATTACTTCCACCTGGCTGCAGTACGTGATTCT
TGATCCCGAGCTTCGGGTTGGAAGTGGGTGGGAGAGTTCGTGGCCTTGCGCTTAAGGAGCCCCTTCGCCT
CGTGCTTGAGTTGTGGCCTGGCCTGGGCGCTGGGGCCGCCGCGTGCGAATCTGGTGGCACCTTCGCGCCT
GTCTCGCTGCTTTCGATAAGTCTCTAGCCATTTAAAATTTTTGATGACCTGCTGCGACGCTTTTTTTCTG
GCAAGATAGTCTTGTAAATGCGGGCCAAGATCAGCACACTGGTATTTCGGTTTTTGGGGCCGCGGGCGGC
GACGGGGCCCGTGCGTCCCAGCGCACATGTTCGGCGAGGCGGGGCCTGCGAGCGCGGCCACCGAGAATCG
GACGGGGGTAGTCTCAAGCTGCCCGGCCTGCTCTGGTGCCTGGCCTCGCGCCGCCGTGTATCGCCCCGCC
CTGGGCGGCAAGGCTGGCCCGGTCGGCACCAGTTGCGTGAGCGGAAAGATGGCCGCTTCCCGGCCCTGCT
GCAGGGAGCACAAAATGGAGGACGCGGCGCTCGGGAGAGCGGGCGGGTGAGTCACCCACACAAAGGAAAA
GGGCCTTTCCGTCCTCAGCCGTCGCTTCATGTGACTCCACGGAGTACCGGGCGCCGTCCAGGCACCTCGA
TTAGTTCTCCAGCTTTTGGAGTACGTCGTCTTTAGGTTGGGGGGAGGGGTTTTATGCGATGGAGTTTCCC
CACACTGAGTGGGTGGAGACTGAAGTTAGGCCAGCTTGGCACTTGATGTAATTCTCCTTGGAATTTGCCC
TTTTTGAGTTTGGATCTTGGTTCATTCTCAAGCCTCAGACAGTGGTTCAAAGTTTTTTTCTTCCATTTCA
GGTGTCGTGAAAACTACCCCTAAAAGCCAAAAGATCTTTGTCGATCCTACCATCCACTCGACACACCCGC
CAGCGGCCGCTGCCAAGCTTGCTAGGAATTCGTAACGCTCTTCGAGAAAGCAGATTCTCATATCCATCTT
GAGTCTTCTTTCTCGCAAGACAACACGAAATAGACACAGTCTCTTCCCTAGCTGTACACTGAGCCGAATT
CCGCGTCTGCAGGATATCAAGCTTGCGGTACCGCGGGCCCGGCCACCATGGACAAGAAGTACAGCATCGG
CCTGGACATCGGCACCAACTCTGTGGGCTGGGCCGTGATCACCGACGAGTACAAGGTGCCCAGCAAGAAA
TTCAAGGTGCTGGGCAACACCGACCGGCACAGCATCAAGAAGAACCTGATCGGCGCCCTGCTGTTCGACA
GCGGAGAAACAGCCGAGGCCACCCGGCTGAAGAGAACCGCCAGAAGAAGATACACCAGACGGAAGAACCG
GATCTGCTATCTGCAAGAGATCTTCAGCAACGAGATGGCCAAGGTGGACGACAGCTTCTTCCACAGACTG
GAAGAGTCCTTCCTGGTGGAAGAGGATAAGAAGCACGAGCGGCACCCCATCTTCGGCAACATCGTGGACG
AGGTGGCCTACCACGAGAAGTACCCCACCATCTACCACCTGAGAAAGAAACTGGTGGACAGCACCGACAA
GGCCGACCTGCGGCTGATCTATCTGGCCCTGGCCCACATGATCAAGTTCCGGGGCCACTTCCTGATCGAG
GGCGACCTGAACCCCGACAACAGCGACGTGGACAAGCTGTTCATCCAGCTGGTGCAGACCTACAACCAGC
TGTTCGAGGAAAACCCCATCAACGCCAGCGGCGTGGACGCCAAGGCCATCCTGTCTGCCAGACTGAGCAA
GAGCAGACGGCTGGAAAATCTGATCGCCCAGCTGCCCGGCGAGAAGAAGAATGGCCTGTTCGGCAACCTG
ATTGCCCTGAGCCTGGGCCTGACCCCCAACTTCAAGAGCAACTTCGACCTGGCCGAGGATGCCAAACTGC
AGCTGAGCAAGGACACCTACGACGACGACCTGGACAACCTGCTGGCCCAGATCGGCGACCAGTACGCCGA
CCTGTTTCTGGCCGCCAAGAACCTGTCCGACGCCATCCTGCTGAGCGACATCCTGAGAGTGAACACCGAG
ATCACCAAGGCCCCCCTGAGCGCCTCTATGATCAAGAGATACGACGAGCACCACCAGGACCTGACCCTGC
TGAAAGCTCTCGTGCGGCAGCAGCTGCCTGAGAAGTACAAAGAGATTTTCTTCGACCAGAGCAAGAACGG
CTACGCCGGCTACATCGATGGCGGAGCCAGCCAGGAAGAGTTCTACAAGTTCATCAAGCCCATCCTGGAA
AAGATGGACGGCACCGAGGAACTGCTCGTGAAGCTGAACAGAGAGGACCTGCTGCGGAAGCAGCGGACCT
TCGACAACGGCAGCATCCCCCACCAGATCCACCTGGGAGAGCTGCACGCCATTCTGCGGCGGCAGGAAGA
TTTTTACCCATTCCTGAAGGACAACCGGGAAAAGATCGAGAAGATCCTGACCTTCCGCATCCCCTACTAC
GTGGGCCCTCTGGCCAGGGGAAACAGCAGATTCGCCTGGATGACCAGAAAGAGCGAGGAAACCATCACCC
CCTGGAACTTCGAGGAAGTGGTGGACAAGGGCGCCAGCGCCCAGAGCTTCATCGAGCGGATGACCAACTT
CGATAAGAACCTGCCCAACGAGAAGGTGCTGCCCAAGCACAGCCTGCTGTACGAGTACTTCACCGTGTAC
AACGAGCTGACCAAAGTGAAATACGTGACCGAGGGAATGAGAAAGCCCGCCTTCCTGAGCGGCGAGCAGA
AAAAAGCCATCGTGGACCTGCTGTTCAAGACCAACCGGAAAGTGACCGTGAAGCAGCTGAAAGAGGACTA
CTTCAAGAAAATCGAGTGCTTCGACTCCGTGGAAATCTCCGGCGTGGAAGATCGGTTCAACGCCTCCCTG
GGCACATACCACGATCTGCTGAAAATTATCAAGGACAAGGACTTCCTGGACAATGAGGAAAACGAGGACA
TTCTGGAAGATATCGTGCTGACCCTGACACTGTTTGAGGACAGAGAGATGATCGAGGAACGGCTGAAAAC
CTATGCCCACCTGTTCGACGACAAAGTGATGAAGCAGCTGAAGCGGCGGAGATACACCGGCTGGGGCAGG
CTGAGCCGGAAGCTGATCAACGGCATCCGGGACAAGCAGTCCGGCAAGACAATCCTGGATTTCCTGAAGT
CCGACGGCTTCGCCAACAGAAACTTCATGCAGCTGATCCACGACGACAGCCTGACCTTTAAAGAGGACAT
CCAGAAAGCCCAGGTGTCCGGCCAGGGCGATAGCCTGCACGAGCACATTGCCAATCTGGCCGGCAGCCCC
GCCATTAAGAAGGGCATCCTGCAGACAGTGAAGGTGGTGGACGAGCTCGTGAAAGTGATGGGCCGGCACA
AGCCCGAGAACATCGTGATCGAAATGGCCAGAGAGAACCAGACCACCCAGAAGGGACAGAAGAACAGCCG
CGAGAGAATGAAGCGGATCGAAGAGGGCATCAAAGAGCTGGGCAGCCAGATCCTGAAAGAACACCCCGTG
GAAAACACCCAGCTGCAGAACGAGAAGCTGTACCTGTACTACCTGCAGAATGGGCGGGATATGTACGTGG
ACCAGGAACTGGACATCAACCGGCTGTCCGACTACGATGTGGACCATATCGTGCCTCAGAGCTTTCTGAA
GGACGACTCCATCGATAACAAAGTGCTGACTCGGAGCGACAAGAACCGGGGCAAGAGCGACAACGTGCCC
TCCGAAGAGGTCGTGAAGAAGATGAAGAACTACTGGCGCCAGCTGCTGAATGCCAAGCTGATTACCCAGA
GGAAGTTCGACAATCTGACCAAGGCCGAGAGAGGCGGCCTGAGCGAACTGGATAAGGCCGGCTTCATCAA
GAGACAGCTGGTGGAAACCCGGCAGATCACAAAGCACGTGGCACAGATCCTGGACTCCCGGATGAACACT
AAGTACGACGAGAACGACAAACTGATCCGGGAAGTGAAAGTGATCACCCTGAAGTCCAAGCTGGTGTCCG
ATTTCCGGAAGGATTTCCAGTTTTACAAAGTGCGCGAGATCAACAACTACCACCACGCCCACGACGCCTA
CCTGAACGCCGTCGTGGGAACCGCCCTGATCAAAAAGTACCCTAAGCTGGAAAGCGAGTTCGTGTACGGC
GACTACAAGGTGTACGACGTGCGGAAGATGATCGCCAAGAGCGAGCAGGAAATCGGCAAGGCTACCGCCA
AGTACTTCTTCTACAGCAACATCATGAACTTTTTCAAGACCGAGATTACCCTGGCCAACGGCGAGATCCG
GAAGCGGCCTCTGATCGAGACAAACGGCGAAACAGGCGAGATCGTGTGGGATAAGGGCCGGGACTTTGCC
ACCGTGCGGAAAGTGCTGTCTATGCCCCAAGTGAATATCGTGAAAAAGACCGAGGTGCAGACAGGCGGCT
TCAGCAAAGAGTCTATCCTGCCCAAGAGGAACAGCGACAAGCTGATCGCCAGAAAGAAGGACTGGGACCC
TAAGAAGTACGGCGGCTTCGACAGCCCCACCGTGGCCTATTCTGTGCTGGTGGTGGCCAAAGTGGAAAAG
GGCAAGTCCAAGAAACTGAAGAGTGTGAAAGAGCTGCTGGGGATCACCATCATGGAAAGAAGCAGCTTCG
AGAAGAATCCCATCGACTTTCTGGAAGCCAAGGGCTACAAAGAAGTGAAAAAGGACCTGATCATCAAGCT
GCCTAAGTACTCCCTGTTCGAGCTGGAAAACGGCCGGAAGAGAATGCTGGCCTCTGCCGGCGAACTGCAG
AAGGGAAACGAACTGGCCCTGCCCTCCAAATATGTGAACTTCCTGTACCTGGCCAGCCACTATGAGAAGC
TGAAGGGCTCCCCCGAGGATAATGAGCAGAAACAGCTGTTTGTGGAACAGCACAAACACTACCTGGACGA
GATCATCGAGCAGATCAGCGAGTTCTCCAAGAGAGTGATCCTGGCCGACGCTAATCTGGACAAGGTGCTG
AGCGCCTACAACAAGCACAGAGACAAGCCTATCAGAGAGCAGGCCGAGAATATCATCCACCTGTTTACCC
TGACCAATCTGGGAGCCCCTGCCGCCTTCAAGTACTTTGACACCACCATCGACCGGAAGAGGTACACCAG
CACCAAAGAGGTGCTGGACGCCACCCTGATCCACCAGAGCATCACCGGCCTGTACGAGACACGGATCGAC
CTGTCTCAGCTGGGAGGCGACGCCTATCCCTATGACGTGCCCGATTATGCCAGCCTGGGCAGCGGCTCCC
CCAAGAAAAAACGCAAGGTGGAAGATCCTAAGAAAAAGCGGAAAGTGGACGGCATTGGTAGTGGGAGCAA
CGGCAGCAGCGGTGAGTCTATGGGACGCTTGATGTTTTCTTTCCCCTTCTTTTCTATGGTTAAGTTCATG
TCATAGGAAGGGGATAAGTAACAGGGTACAGTTTAGAATGGGAAACAGACGAATGATTGCATCAGTGTGG
AAGTCTCAGGATCGTTTTAGTTTCTTTTATTTGCTGTTCATAACAATTGTTTTCTTTTGTTTAATTCTTG
CTTTCTTTTTTTTTCTTCTCCGCAATTTTTACTATTATACTTAATGCCTTAACATTGTGTATAACAAAAG
GAAATATCTCTGAGATACATTAAGTAACTTAAAAAAAAACTTTACACAGTCTGCCTAGTACATTACTATT
TGGAATATATGTGTGCTTATTTGCATATTCATAATCTCCCTACTTTATTTTCTTTTATTTTTAATTGATA
CATAATCATTATACATATTTATGGGTTAAAGTGTAATGTTTTAATATGTGTACACATATTGACCAAATCA
GGGTAATTTTGCATTTGTAATTTTAAAAAATGCTTTCTTCTTTTAATATACTTTTTTGTTTATCTTATTT
CTAATACTTTCCCTAATCTCTTTCTTTCAGGGCAATAATGATACAATGTATCATGCCTCTTTGCACCATT
CTAAAGAATAACAGTGATAATTTCTGGGTTAAGGCAATAGCAATATCTCTGCATATAAATATTTCTGCAT
ATAAATTGTAACTGATGTAAGAGGTTTCATATTGCTAATAGCAGCTACAATCCAGCTACCATTCTGCTTT
TATTTTATGGTTGGGATAAGGCTGGATTATTCTGAGTCCAAGCTAGGCCCTTTTGCTAATCATGTTCATA
CCTCTTATCTTCCTCCCACAGGATCCAGCGAGCTGATTAAGGAGAACATGCACATGAAGCTGTACATGGA
GGGCACCGTGGACAACCATCACTTCAAGTGCACATCCGAGGGCGAAGGCAAGCCCTACGAGGGCACCCAG
ACCATGAGAATCAAGGTGGTCGAGGGCGGCCCTCTCCCCTTCGCCTTCGACATCCTGGCTACTAGCTTCC
TCTACGGCAGCAAGACCTTCATCAACCACACCCAGGGCATCCCCGACTTCTTCAAGCAGTCCTTCCCTGA
GGGCTTCACATGGGAGAGAGTCACCACATACGAAGACGGGGGCGTGCTGACCGCTACCCAGGACACCAGC
CTCCAGGACGGCTGCCTCATCTACAACGTCAAGATCAGAGGGGTGAACTTCACATCCAACGGCCCTGTGA
TGCAGAAGAAAACACTCGGCTGGGAGGCCTTCACCGAGACGCTGTACCCCGCTGACGGCGGCCTGGAAGG
CAGAAACGACATGGCCCTGAAGCTCGTGGGCGGGAGCCATCTGATCGCAAACATCAAGACCACATATAGA
TCCAAGAAACCCGCTAAGAACCTCAAGATGCCTGGCGTCTACTATGTGGACTACAGACTGGAAAGAATCA
AGGAGGCCAACAACGAGACCTACGTCGAGCAGCACGAGGTGGCAGTGGCCAGATACTGCGACCTCCCTAG
CAAACTGGGGCACAAGCTTAATTAGTAACTAGCTTGACTGACTGAGATACAGCGTACCTTCAGCTCACAG
ACATGATAAGATACATTGATGAGTTTGGACAAACCACAACTAGAATGCAGTGAAAAAAATGCTTTATTTG
TGAAATTTGTGATGCTATTGCTTTATTTGTAACCATTATAAGCTGCAATAAACAAGTTAACAACAACAAT
TGCATTCATTTTATGTTTCAGGTTCAGGGGGAGGTGTGGGAGGTTTTTTAAAGCAAGTAAAACCTCTACA
AATGTGGTATTGGCCCATCTCTATCGGTATCGTAGCATAACCCCTTGGGGCCTCTAAACGGGTCTTGAGG
GGTTTTTTGTGCCCCTCGGGCCGGATTGCTATCTACCGGCATTGGCGCAGAAAAAAATGCCTGATGCGAC
GCTGCGCGTCTTATACTCCCACATATGCCAGATTCAGCAACGGATACGGCTTCCCCAACTTGCCCACTTC
CATACGTGTCCTCCTTACCAGAAATTTATCCTTAAGGTCGTCAGCTATCCTGCAGGCGATCTCTCGATTT
CGATCAAGACATTCCTTTAATGGTCTTTTCTGGACACCACTAGGGGTCAGAAGTAGTTCATCAAACTTTC
TTCCCTCCCTAATCTCATTGGTTACCTTGGGCTATCGAAACTTAATTAACCAGTCAAGTCAGCTACTTGG
CGAGATCGACTTGTCTGGGTTTCGACTACGCTCAGAATTGCGTCAGTCAAGTTCGATCTGGTCCTTGCTA
TTGCACCCGTTCTCCGATTACGAGTTTCATTTAAATCATGTGAGCAAAAGGCCAGCAAAAGGCCAGGAAC
CGTAAAAAGGCCGCGTTGCTGGCGTTTTTCCATAGGCTCCGCCCCCCTGACGAGCATCACAAAAATCGAC
GCTCAAGTCAGAGGTGGCGAAACCCGACAGGACTATAAAGATACCAGGCGTTTCCCCCTGGAAGCTCCCT
CGTGCGCTCTCCTGTTCCGACCCTGCCGCTTACCGGATACCTGTCCGCCTTTCTCCCTTCGGGAAGCGTG
GCGCTTTCTCATAGCTCACGCTGTAGGTATCTCAGTTCGGTGTAGGTCGTTCGCTCCAAGCTGGGCTGTG
TGCACGAACCCCCCGTTCAGCCCGACCGCTGCGCCTTATCCGGTAACTATCGTCTTGAGTCCAACCCGGT
AAGACACGACTTATCGCCACTGGCAGCAGCCACTGGTAACAGGATTAGCAGAGCGAGGTATGTAGGCGGT
GCTACAGAGTTCTTGAAGTGGTGGCCTAACTACGGCTACACTAGAAGAACAGTATTTGGTATCTGCGCTC
TGCTGAAGCCAGTTACCTTCGGAAAAAGAGTTGGTAGCTCTTGATCCGGCAAACAAACCACCGCTGGTAG
CGGTGGTTTTTTTGTTTGCAAGCAGCAGATTACGCGCAGAAAAAAAGGATCTCAA
