>Addgene plasmid #249133 | pSA072 Cas9-HBB_IVS2-BFP | depositor partial sequence | sequence record 491799 | HBB IVS2 intron
GTGAGTCTATGGGACGCTTGATGTTTTCTTTCCCCTTCTTTTCTATGGTTAAGTTCATGTCATAGGAAGG
GGATAAGTAACAGGGTACAGTTTAGAATGGGAAACAGACGAATGATTGCATCAGTGTGGAAGTCTCAGGA
TCGTTTTAGTTTCTTTTATTTGCTGTTCATAACAATTGTTTTCTTTTGTTTAATTCTTGCTTTCTTTTTT
TTTCTTCTCCGCAATTTTTACTATTATACTTAATGCCTTAACATTGTGTATAACAAAAGGAAATATCTCT
GAGATACATTAAGTAACTTAAAAAAAAACTTTACACAGTCTGCCTAGTACATTACTATTTGGAATATATG
TGTGCTTATTTGCATATTCATAATCTCCCTACTTTATTTTCTTTTATTTTTAATTGATACATAATCATTA
TACATATTTATGGGTTAAAGTGTAATGTTTTAATATGTGTACACATATTGACCAAATCAGGGTAATTTTG
CATTTGTAATTTTAAAAAATGCTTTCTTCTTTTAATATACTTTTTTGTTTATCTTATTTCTAATACTTTC
CCTAATCTCTTTCTTTCAGGGCAATAATGATACAATGTATCATGCCTCTTTGCACCATTCTAAAGAATAA
CAGTGATAATTTCTGGGTTAAGGCAATAGCAATATCTCTGCATATAAATATTTCTGCATATAAATTGTAA
CTGATGTAAGAGGTTTCATATTGCTAATAGCAGCTACAATCCAGCTACCATTCTGCTTTTATTTTATGGT
TGGGATAAGGCTGGATTATTCTGAGTCCAAGCTAGGCCCTTTTGCTAATCATGTTCATACCTCTTATCTT
CCTCCCACAG
